>Addgene plasmid #240022 | pSIN4-LSM14A | addgene full sequence | sequence record 479098 | Addgene NGS Result
TGGAAGGGCTAATTCACTCCCAAAGAAGACAAGATATCCTTGATCTGTGGATCTACCACACACAAGGCTA
CTTCCCTGATTAGCAGAACTACACACCAGGGCCAGGGGTCAGATATCCACTGACCTTTGGATGGTGCTAC
AAGCTAGTACCAGTTGAGCCAGATAAGGTAGAAGAGGCCAATAAAGGAGAGAACACCAGCTTGTTACACC
CTGTGAGCCTGCATGGGATGGATGACCCGGAGAGAGAAGTGTTAGAGTGGAGGTTTGACAGCCGCCTAGC
ATTTCATCACGTGGCCCGAGAGCTGCATCCGGAGTACTTCAAGAACTGCTGATATCGAGCTTGCTACAAG
GGACTTTCCGCTGGGGACTTTCCAGGGAGGCGTGGCCTGGGCGGGACTGGGGAGTGGCGAGCCCTCAGAT
CCTGCATATAAGCAGCTGCTTTTTGCCTGTACTGGGTCTCTCTGGTTAGACCAGATCTGAGCCTGGGAGC
TCTCTGGCTAACTAGGGAACCCACTGCTTAAGCCTCAATAAAGCTTGCCTTGAGTGCTTCAAGTAGTGTG
TGCCCGTCTGTTGTGTGACTCTGGTAACTAGAGATCCCTCAGACCCTTTTAGTCAGTGTGGAAAATCTCT
AGCAGTGGCGCCCGAACAGGGACTTGAAAGCGAAAGGGAAACCAGAGGAGCTCTCTCGACGCAGGACTCG
GCTTGCTGAAGCGCGCACGGCAAGAGGCGAGGGGCGGCGACTGGTGAGTACGCCAAAAATTTTGACTAGC
GGAGGCTAGAAGGAGAGAGATGGGTGCGAGAGCGTCAGTATTAAGCGGGGGAGAATTAGATCGCGATGGG
AAAAAATTCGGTTAAGGCCAGGGGGAAAGAAAAAATATAAATTAAAACATATAGTATGGGCAAGCAGGGA
GCTAGAACGATTCGCAGTTAATCCTGGCCTGTTAGAAACATCAGAAGGCTGTAGACAAATACTGGGACAG
CTACAACCATCCCTTCAGACAGGATCAGAAGAACTTAGATCATTATATAATACAGTAGCAACCCTCTATT
GTGTGCATCAAAGGATAGAGATAAAAGACACCAAGGAAGCTTTAGACAAGATAGAGGAAGAGCAAAACAA
AAGTAAGACCACCGCACAGCAAGCGGCCGCTGATCTTCAGACCTGGAGGAGGAGATATGAGGGACAATTG
GAGAAGTGAATTATATAAATATAAAGTAGTAAAAATTGAACCATTAGGAGTAGCACCCACCAAGGCAAAG
AGAAGAGTGGTGCAGAGAGAAAAAAGAGCAGTGGGAATAGGAGCTTTGTTCCTTGGGTTCTTGGGAGCAG
CAGGAAGCACTATGGGCGCAGCGTCAATGACGCTGACGGTACAGGCCAGACAATTATTGTCTGGTATAGT
GCAGCAGCAGAACAATTTGCTGAGGGCTATTGAGGCGCAACAGCATCTGTTGCAACTCACAGTCTGGGGC
ATCAAGCAGCTCCAGGCAAGAATCCTGGCTGTGGAAAGATACCTAAAGGATCAACAGCTCCTGGGGATTT
GGGGTTGCTCTGGAAAACTCATTTGCACCACTGCTGTGCCTTGGAATGCTAGTTGGAGTAATAAATCTCT
GGAACAGATTTGGAATCACACGACCTGGATGGAGTGGGACAGAGAAATTAACAATTACACAAGCTTAATA
CACTCCTTAATTGAAGAATCGCAAAACCAGCAAGAAAAGAATGAACAAGAATTATTGGAATTAGATAAAT
GGGCAAGTTTGTGGAATTGGTTTAACATAACAAATTGGCTGTGGTATATAAAATTATTCATAATGATAGT
AGGAGGCTTGGTAGGTTTAAGAATAGTTTTTGCTGTACTTTCTATAGTGAATAGAGTTAGGCAGGGATAT
TCACCATTATCGTTTCAGACCCACCTCCCAACCCCGAGGGGACCCGACAGGCCCGAAGGAATAGAAGAAG
AAGGTGGAGAGAGAGACAGAGACAGATCCATTCGATTAGTGAACGGATCTCGACGGTATCGCCACAAATG
GCAGTATTCATCCACAATTTTAAAAGAAAGGGGGGGATTGGGGGGTACAGTGCAGGGGAAAGAATAGTAG
ACATAATAGCAACAGACATACAAACTAAAGAATTACAAAAACAAATTACAAAAATTCAAAATTTTCGGGT
TTATTACAGGGACAGCAGAGATCCACTTTGGATCGATAAGCTTTGCAAAGATGGATAAAGTTTTAAACAG
AGAGGAATCTTTGCAGCTAATGGACCTTCTAGGTCTTGAAAGGAGTGGGAATTGGCTCCGGTGCCCGTCA
GTGGGCAGAGCGCACATCGCCCACAGTCCCCGAGAAGTTGGGGGGAGGGGTCGGCAATTGAACCGGTGCC
TAGAGAAGGTGGCGCGGGGTAAACTGGGAAAGTGATGTCGTGTACTGGCTCCGCCTTTTTCCCGAGGGTG
GGGGAGAACCGTATATAAGTGCAGTAGTCGCCGTGAACGTTCTTTTTCGCAACGGGTTTGCCGCCAGAAC
ACAGGTAAGTGCCGTGTGTGGTTCCCGCGGGCCTGGCCTCTTTACGGGTTATGGCCCTTGCGTGCCTTGA
ATTACTTCCACCTGGCTGCAGTACGTGATTCTTGATCCCGAGCTTCGGGTTGGAAGTGGGTGGGAGAGTT
CGAGGCCTTGCGCTTAAGGAGCCCCTTCGCCTCGTGCTTGAGTTGAGGCCTGGCCTGGGCGCTGGGGCCG
CCGCGTGCGAATCTGGTGGCACCTTCGCGCCTGTCTCGCTGCTTTCGATAAGTCTCTAGCCATTTAAAAT
TTTTGATGACCTGCTGCGACGCTTTTTTTCTGGCAAGATAGTCTTGTAAATGCGGGCCAAGATCTGCACA
CTGGTATTTCGGTTTTTGGGGCCGCGGGCGGCGACGGGGCCCGTGCGTCCCAGCGCACATGTTCGGCGAG
GCGGGGCCTGCGAGCGCGGCCACCGAGAATCGGACGGGGGTAGTCTCAAGCTGGCCGGCCTGCTCTGGTG
CCTGGCCTCGCGCCGCCGTGTATCGCCCCGCCCTGGGCGGCAAGGCTGGCCCGGTCGGCACCAGTTGCGT
GAGCGGAAAGATGGCCGCTTCCCGGCCCTGCTGCAGGGAGCTCAAAATGGAGGACGCGGCGCTCGGGAGA
GCGGGCGGGTGAGTCACCCACACAAAGGAAAAGGGCCTTTCCGTCCTCAGCCGTCGCTTCATGTGACTCC
ACGGAGTACCGGGCGCCGTCCAGGCACCTCGATTAGTTCTCGAGCTTTTGGAGTACGTCGTCTTTAGGTT
GGGGGGAGGGGTTTTATGCGATGGAGTTTCCCCACACTGAGTGGGTGGAGACTGAAGTTAGGCCAGCTTG
GCACTTGATGTAATTCTCCTTGGAATTTGCCCTTTTTGAGTTTGGATCTTGGTTCATTCTCAAGCCTCAG
ACAGTGGTTCAAAGTTTTTTTCTTCCATTTCAGGTGTCGTGAGGAATTCGCCACCATGGACTACAAGGAC
CACGACGGTGACTACAAGGACCACGACATCGACTACAAGGACGACGACGACAAGATGAGCGGGGGCACCC
CTTACATCGGCAGCAAGATCAGCCTCATCTCCAAGGCGGAGATCCGCTACGAGGGCATCCTCTACACCAT
CGACACCGAAAACTCCACCGTAGCCCTTGCCAAAGTTCGATCCTTTGGTACAGAAGACAGACCGACAGAT
CGTCCAATACCACCTCGAGATGAAGTCTTTGAATACATTATATTCCGTGGGAGTGACATTAAAGACCTTA
CTGTTTGTGAGCCACCAAAACCACAGTGTTCTTTGCCTCAAGACCCAGCTATTGTTCAGTCCTCACTAGG
CTCATCGACTTCTTCATTCCAGTCCATGGGTTCTTATGGACCTTTCGGCAGGATGCCCACATACAGTCAG
TTCAGTCCGAGTTCCTTAGTTGGGCAGCAGTTTGGTGCTGTTGGTGTTGCTGGAAGCTCTTTGACATCCT
TTGGAACAGAAACATCAAACAGTGGTACCTTACCCCAAAGTAGTGCGGTTGGTTCTGCCTTTACACAGGA
TACAAGATCTCTAAAAACACAGTTATCTCAAGGTCGCTCAAGCCCTCAGTTAGACCCTTTGAGAAAAAGC
CCAACCATGGAACAAGCAGTGCAGACCGCCTCAGCCCACTTACCTGCTCCAGCAGCTGTTGGGAGAAGGA
GTCCTGTATCAACCAGGCCTTTGCCATCTGCCAGCCAAAAGGCAGGAGAGAATCAGGAGCACAGGCGAGC
TGAAGTACACAAAGTTTCAAGGCCAGAAAATGAGCAACTCAGAAATGATAACAAGAGACAAGTAGCTCCA
GGTGCTCCTTCAGCTCCAAGGAGAGGGCGTGGGGGTCATCGGGGTGGCAGGGGAAGATTTGGTATTCGGC
GAGATGGGCCAATGAAATTTGAGAAAGACTTTGACTTTGAAAGTGCAAATGCACAATTCAACAAGGAAGA
GATTGACAGAGAGTTTCATAATAAACTTAAATTAAAAGAAGATAAACTTGAGAAACAGGAGAAGCCTGTA
AATGGTGAAGATAAAGGAGACTCAGGAGTTGATACCCAAAACAGTGAAGGAAATGCCGATGAAGAAGATC
CACTTGGACCTAATTGCTATTATGACAAAACTAAATCCTTCTTTGATAATATTTCTTGTGATGACAATAG
AGAACGGAGACCAACCTGGGCTGAAGAAAGAAGATTAAATGCTGAAACATTTGGAATCCCACTTCGTCCA
AACCGTGGCCGTGGGGGATACAGAGGCAGAGGAGGTCTTGGTTTCCGTGGTGGCAGAGGGCGTGGTGGTG
GCAGAGGTGGTACCTTCACTGCCCCTCGAGGATTTCGCGGTGGATTCAGAGGAGGTCGTGGGGGCCGGGA
GTTTGCGGATTTTGAATATAGGAAAGACAACAAAGTTGCTGCATAGACGCGTAAACTAGTTCGAAGGATC
CGCATGCATCTAGGGCGGCCAATTCCGCCCCTCTCCCCCCCCCCCCTCTCCCTCCCCCCCCCCCTAACGT
TACTGGCCGAAGCCGCTTGGAATAAGGCCGGTGTGCGTTTGTCTATATGTTATTTTCCACCATATTGCCG
TCTTTTGGCAATGTGAGGGCCCGGAAACCTGGCCCTGTCTTCTTGACGAGCATTCCTAGGGGTCTTTCCC
CTCTCGCCAAAGGAATGCAAGGTCTGTTGAATGTCGTGAAGGAAGCAGTTCCTCTGGAAGCTTCTTGAAG
ACAAACAACGTCTGTAGCGACCCTTTGCAGGCAGCGGAACCCCCCACCTGGCGACAGGTGCCTCTGCGGC
CAAAAGCCACGTGTATAAGATACACCTGCAAAGGCGGCACAACCCCAGTGCCACGTTGTGAGTTGGATAG
TTGTGGAAAGAGTCAAATGGCTCTCCTCAAGCGTATTCAACAAGGGGCTGAAGGATGCCCAGAAGGTACC
CCATTGTATGGGATCTGATCTGGGGCCTCGGTGCACATGCTTTACATGTGTTTAGTCGAGGTTAAAAAAA
CGTCTAGGCCCCCCGAACCACGGGGACGTGGTTTTCCTTTGAAAAACACGATGATAAGCTTGCCACAACC
CACAAGGAGACGACCTTCCATGACCGAGTACAAGCCCACGGTGCGCCTCGCCACCCGCGACGACGTCCCC
CGGGCCGTACGCACCCTCGCCGCCGCGTTCGCCGACTACCCCGCCACGCGCCACACCGTCGACCCGGACC
GCCACATCGAGCGGGTCACCGAGCTGCAAGAACTCTTCCTCACGCGCGTCGGGCTCGACATCGGCAAGGT
GTGGGTCGCGGACGACGGCGCCGCGGTGGCGGTCTGGACCACGCCGGAGAGCGTCGAAGCGGGGGCGGTG
TTCGCCGAGATCGGCCCGCGCATGGCCGAGTTGAGCGGTTCCCGGCTGGCCGCGCAGCAACAGATGGAAG
GCCTCCTGGCGCCGCACCGGCCCAAGGAGCCCGCGTGGTTCCTGGCCACCGTCGGCGTCTCGCCCGACCA
CCAGGGCAAGGGTCTGGGCAGCGCCGTCGTGCTCCCCGGAGTGGAGGCGGCCGAGCGCGCCGGGGTGCCC
GCCTTCCTGGAGACCTCCGCGCCCCGCAACCTCCCCTTCTACGAGCGGCTCGGCTTCACCGTCACCGCCG
ACGTCGAGGTGCCCGAAGGACCGCGCACCTGGTGCATGACCCGCAAGCCCGGTGCCTGATAATAGGCGGC
CGCTCGAGACCTAGAAAAACATGGAGCAATCACAAGTAGCAATACAGCAGCTACCAATGCTGATTGTGCC
TGGCTAGAAGCACAAGAGGAGGAGGAGGTGGGTTTTCCAGTCACACCTCAGGTACCTTTAAGACCAATGA
CTTACAAGGCAGCTGTAGATCTTAGCCACTTTTTAAAAGAAAAGGGGGGACTGGAAGGGCTAATTCACTC
CCAACGAAGACAAGATCTGCTTTTTGCTTGTACTGGGTCTCTCTGGTTAGACCAGATCTGAGCCTGGGAG
CTCTCTGGCTAACTAGGGAACCCACTGCTTAAGCCTCAATAAAGCTTGCCTTGAGTGCTTCAAGTAGTGT
GTGCCCGTCTGTTGTGTGACTCTGGTAACTAGAGATCCCTCAGACCCTTTTAGTCAGTGTGGAAAATCTC
TAGCAGTAGTAGTTCATGTCATCTTATTATTCAGTATTTATAACTTGCAAAGAAATGAATATCAGAGAGT
GAGAGGCCTTGACATTATAATAGATTTAGCAGGAATTGAACTAGGAGTGGAGCACACAGGCAAAGTTCTA
GAGCTCGCTGATCAGCCTCGACTGTGCCTTCTAGTTGCCAGCCATCTGTTGTTTGCCCCTCCCCCGTGCC
TTCCTTGACCCTGGAAGGTGCCACTCCCACTGTCCTTTCCTAATAAAATGAGGAAATTGCATCGCATTGT
CTGAGTAGGTGTCATTCTATTCTGGGGGGTGGGGTGGGGCAGGACAGCAAGGGGGAGGATTGGGAAGACA
ATAGCAGGCATGCTGGGGATGCGGTGGGCTCTATGGCTTCTGAGGCGGAAAGAACCAGCTGGGGGCGCGC
CCCTCGAGGCCGCCATGGTCATAGCTGTTTGACGTCAGGTGGCACTTTTCGGGGAAATGTGCGCGGAACC
CCTATTTGTTTATTTTTCTAAATACATTCAAATATGTATCCGCTCACGAGACAATAACCCTGATAAATGC
TTCAATAATATTGAAAAAGGAAGAGTATGAGTATTCAACATTTCCGTGTCGCCCTTATTCCCTTTTTTGC
GGCATTTTGCCTTCCTGTTTTTGCTCACCCAGAAACGCTGGTGAAAGTAAAAGATGCTGAAGATCAGTTG
GGTGCACGAGTGGGTTACATCGAACTGGATCTCAACAGCGGTAAGATCCTTGAGAGTTTTCGCCCCGAAG
AACGTTTTCCAATGATGAGCACTTTTAAAGTTCTGCTATGTGGCGCGGTATTATCCCGTATTGACGCCGG
GCAAGAGCAACTCGGTCGCCGCATACACTATTCTCAGAATGACTTGGTTGAGTACTCACCAGTCACAGAA
AAGCATCTTACGGATGGCATGACAGTAAGAGAATTATGCAGTGCTGCCATAACCATGAGTGATAACACTG
CGGCCAACTTACTTCTGACAACGATCGGAGGACCGAAGGAGCTAACCGCTTTTTTGCACAACATGGGGGA
TCATGTAACTCGCCTTGATCGTTGGGAACCGGAGCTGAATGAAGCCATACCAAACGACGAGCGTGACACC
ACGATGCCTGTAGCAATGGCAACAACGTTGCGCAAACTATTAACTGGCGAACTACTTACTCTAGCTTCCC
GGCAACAATTAATAGACTGGATGGAGGCGGATAAAGTTGCAGGACCACTTCTGCGCTCGGCCCTTCCGGC
TGGCTGGTTTATTGCTGATAAATCTGGAGCCGGTGAGCGTGGGTCTCGCGGTATCATTGCAGCACTGGGG
CCAGATGGTAAGCCCTCCCGTATCGTAGTTATCTACACGACGGGGAGTCAGGCAACTATGGATGAACGAA
ATAGACAGATCGCTGAGATAGGTGCCTCACTGATTAAGCATTGGTAACTGTCAGACCAAGTTTACTCATA
TATACTTTAGATTGATTTAAAACTTCATTTTTAATTTAAAAGGATCTAGGTGAAGATCCTTTTTGATAAT
CTCATGACCAAAATCCCTTAACGTGAGTTTTCGTTCCACTGAGCGTCAGACCCCGTAGAAAAGATCAAAG
GATCTTCTTGAGATCCTTTTTTTCTGCGCGTAATCTGCTGCTTGCAAACAAAAAAACCACCGCTACCAGC
GGTGGTTTGTTTGCCGGATCAAGAGCTACCAACTCTTTTTCCGAAGGTAACTGGCTTCAGCAGAGCGCAG
ATACCAAATACTGTTCTTCTAGTGTAGCCGTAGTTAGGCCACCACTTCAAGAACTCTGTAGCACCGCCTA
CATACCTCGCTCTGCTAATCCTGTTACCAGTGGCTGCTGCCAGTGGCGATAAGTCGTGTCTTACCGGGTT
GGACTCAAGACGATAGTTACCGGATAAGGCGCAGCGGTCGGGCTGAACGGGGGGTTCGTGCACACAGCCC
AGCTTGGAGCGAACGACCTACACCGAACTGAGATACCTACAGCGTGAGCTATGAGAAAGCGCCACGCTTC
CCGAAGGGAGAAAGGCGGACAGGTATCCGGTAAGCGGCAGGGTCGGAACAGGAGAGCGCACGAGGGAGCT
TCCAGGGGGAAACGCCTGGTATCTTTATAGTCCTGTCGGGTTTCGCCACCTCTGACTTGAGCGTCGATTT
TTGTGATGCTCGTCAGGGGGGCGGAGCCTATGGAAAAACGCCAGCAACGCGGCCTTTTTACGGTTCTGGC
CTTTTGCACGGACCGCCACTGCCAATTACCTGTGGTTTCATTTACTCTAAACCTGTGATTCCTCTGAATT
ATTTTCATTTTAAAGAAATTGTATTTGTTAAATATGTACTACAAACTTAGTAGT
Features (pLannotate 1.2.2; 20 found; start..end, strand, type, name):
    377..634     +  LTR            5' LTR (truncated): truncated 5' long terminal repeat (LTR) from HIV-1
    681..806     +  misc_feature   HIV-1 Ψ: packaging signal of human immunodeficiency virus type 1
    790..1153    +  CDS            HIV-1 gag (fragment): gag protein from human immunodeficiency virus 1; gag
   1299..1532    +  misc_feature   RRE: The Rev response element (RRE) of HIV-1 allows for Rev-dependent mRNA export from the nucleus to the cytoplasm.
   1909..2009    +  CDS            Rev (fragment): human immunodeficiency virus 1 (HIV-1) Rev protein; rev; enhances nuclear export of unspliced and incompletely spliced viral mRNAs
   2048..2165    +  misc_feature   cPPT/CTS: central polypurine tract and central termination sequence of HIV-1
   2221..2287    +  CDS            small t antigen (fragment): SV40 (simian virus 40) small t antigen
   2294..3472    +  promoter       EF-1α promoter: strong constitutive promoter for human elongation factor EF-1α
   3534..3554    +  CDS            FLAG (fragment): FLAG® epitope tag, followed by an enterokinase cleavage site
   3555..4925    +  CDS            LSM14A: LS14A_HUMAN - Also known as C19orf13, FAM61A, RAP55 From Homo sapiens (Human).
   5125..5587    +  misc_feature   IRES: internal ribosome entry site (IRES) of the encephalomyocarditis virus (EMCV)
   5620..6219    +  CDS            PuroR: puromycin N-acetyltransferase; pac from Streptomyces alboniger; confers resistance to puromycin
   6226..6420    +  CDS            nef (fragment): NEF_HV1Z2 - Experimental evidence at protein level: Swiss-Prot protein existence level 1. Extracellular Nef protein targets CD4(+) T-lymphocytes for apoptosis by interacting with CXCR4 surface receptors. From Human immunodeficiency virus type 1 group M subtype D (isolate Z2/CDC-Z34) (HIV-1).
   6422..6655    +  LTR            3' LTR (ΔU3): self-inactivating 3' long terminal repeat (LTR) from HIV-1
   6812..7036    +  polyA_signal   bGH poly(A) signal: bovine growth hormone polyadenylation signal
   7040..7061    +  promoter       SV40 promoter (fragment): SV40 enhancer and early promoter
   7132..7236    +  promoter       AmpR promoter: bla
   7237..8097    +  CDS            AmpR: β-lactamase; bla; confers resistance to ampicillin, carbenicillin, and related antibiotics
   8268..8856    +  rep_origin     ori: high-copy-number ColE1/pMB1/pBR322/pUC origin of replication
   9014..329     +  CDS            nef (fragment) (across the origin): NEF_HV1BR - Experimental evidence at protein level: Swiss-Prot protein existence level 1. Extracellular Nef protein targets CD4(+) T-lymphocytes for apoptosis by interacting with CXCR4 surface receptors (PubMed:14990729). From Human immunodeficiency virus type 1 group M subtype B (isolate BRU/LAI) (HIV-1).
