[The description below was written by a language model from this plasmid's Addgene catalogue record and pLannotate feature annotations shown in this document.]
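Description:
pSIN4-LSM14A is a self-inactivating HIV-1-based lentiviral transfer plasmid built on the pSIN4 backbone for expressing human LSM14A (also known as RAP55) with an N-terminal 3X Flag tag in mammalian cells. It is maintained in bacteria through a high-copy ColE1/pUC-type origin and selected with ampicillin via the β-lactamase gene. The sequenced record is about 9 kb.

The viral portion runs from a truncated 5' LTR through the Ψ packaging signal (extending into a gag fragment), the Rev response element for Rev-dependent nuclear export of the genomic RNA, and the cPPT/CTS element, which improves transduction. It ends at a ΔU3 3' LTR that inactivates LTR promoter activity after integration, followed by a bGH polyadenylation signal. Short gag, Rev, nef, small t antigen and SV40 promoter fragments in the annotation appear to be residual backbone sequences rather than functional genes.

Between the LTRs, a strong constitutive EF-1α promoter drives a bicistronic transcript. The Flag-tagged LSM14A coding sequence comes first, followed by an EMCV IRES and the puromycin N-acetyltransferase gene, so that transduced cells expressing the insert can be selected with puromycin. The automated annotation marks only a partial FLAG match immediately upstream of LSM14A, whereas the catalogue entry describes a 3X Flag tag.

The plasmid carries no viral structural or enzymatic genes, so these must be supplied by separate packaging and envelope plasmids to produce virus particles. It suits stable or transient expression of epitope-tagged LSM14A for detection or pull-down. The associated publication concerns DDX6 phase separation, metabolic plasticity and chemoresistance, though the record does not specify the experiments in which this construct was used.
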