Addgene plasmid #240022: pSIN4-LSM14A
Purpose: Expresses human LSM14A fused to 3X Flag in mammalian cells
Depositing lab: Rui Su. Depositing organization: Beckman Research Institute of the City of Hope. Publication: DDX6 undergoes phase separation to modulate metabolic plasticity and chemoresistance. Bi H, Li W, Ren L, Zhang H, Dong L, Chan A, Wang X, Yang L, Zhang X, Xue M, Qin H, Wu X, Hoeve-Scott JT, Zhang B, Li L, Wunderlich M, Mulloy JC, Rosen ST, Chen J, Li X, Chen CW, Su R. Nat Commun. 2025 Dec 2;17(1):260. doi: 10.1038/s41467-025-66966-4. PubMed 41330929.
Backbone
  Vector backbone: pSIN4
  Vector type: Lentiviral
Growth in bacteria
  Bacterial resistance: Ampicillin, 100 μg/mL
  Growth temperature: 37°C
  Growth strain: NEB Stable
  Copy number: High Copy
Gene/Insert
  Gene/Insert name: LSM14A
  Species: H. sapiens (human)
  Tag / fusion protein: 3X Flag (N terminal on insert)
  Cloning method: Unknown
Terms and licenses: Academic/Nonprofit Terms; Industry Terms: Not Available to Industry
How to cite: pSIN4-LSM14A was a gift from Rui Su (Addgene plasmid # 240022 ; http://n2t.net/addgene:240022 ; RRID:Addgene_240022)
